Addgene plasmid #219259: SFFV-NFATC2-Brd 329
Purpose: Transcription factor NFATC2 with a specific barcode assigned.
Depositing lab: Filipe Pereira. Depositing organization: Center for Neuroscience and Cell Biology, University of Coimbra. Publication: A combinatorial transcription factor screening platform for immune cell reprogramming. Kurochkin I, Altman AR, Caiado I, Pertiga-Cabral D, Halitzki E, Minaeva M, Zimmermannova O, Henriques-Oliveira L, Klein D, Nair M, Oliveira D, Cajal LR, Knittel R, Feick C, Ringner M, Martin M, Cirovic B, Pires CF, Rosa FF, Sitnicka E, Theis FJ, Pereira CF. Cell Syst. 2026 Jan 21;17(1):101457. doi: 10.1016/j.cels.2025.101457. Epub 2026 Jan 14. PubMed 41539305.
Backbone
  Vector backbone: SFFV-MCS
  Backbone size w/o insert (bp): 6638
  Vector type: Lentiviral
Growth in bacteria
  Bacterial resistance: Ampicillin, 100 μg/mL
  Growth temperature: 37°C
  Growth strain: NEB Stable
  Copy number: High Copy
Gene/Insert
  Gene/Insert name: NFATC2
  Species: H. sapiens (human)
  Insert size (bp): 2109
  Entrez Gene: NFATC2 (a.k.a. JCOSL, NFAT1, NFATP)
  Promoter: The spleen focus-forming virus (SFFV) promoter
  Cloning method: Restriction Enzyme; 5′ cloning site Bsp119I (not destroyed); 3′ cloning site BstHI (not destroyed)
Terms and licenses: Academic/Nonprofit Terms; Industry Terms: Not Available to Industry
Depositor comments: Barcode sequence cloned into XbaI restriction site. Design of plasmid is as follows: SFFV-[TF sequence]-WPRE-[Barcode sequence].
How to cite: SFFV-NFATC2-Brd 329 was a gift from Filipe Pereira (Addgene plasmid # 219259 ; http://n2t.net/addgene:219259 ; RRID:Addgene_219259)
