[The description below was written by a language model from this plasmid's Addgene catalogue record and pLannotate feature annotations shown in this document.]
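Description:
SFFV-NFATC2-Brd 329 is a third-generation-style, self-inactivating lentiviral transfer plasmid built on the SFFV-MCS backbone to express human NFATC2 (also known as NFAT1 or NFATP) in mammalian cells. It is maintained in E. coli through a high-copy ColE1/pUC-type origin with ampicillin selection from the β-lactamase gene. An f1 origin and remnants of a pBluescript-type cloning region (lacZα and lacI fragments, lac promoter and operator, T7 and T3 promoters) are also present. The sequenced plasmid is 8,747 nt, consistent with the stated backbone and insert sizes.

The viral portion begins with an RSV promoter fused to a truncated HIV-1 5′ LTR, which drives Tat-independent production of genomic RNA in packaging cells. It is followed by the Ψ packaging signal with a gag fragment, the RRE for Rev-dependent nuclear export, and the cPPT/CTS element that aids nuclear import of the provirus. The spleen focus-forming virus promoter then drives the NFATC2 coding sequence, which was cloned between retained restriction sites of the multiple cloning site. A WPRE downstream enhances transcript stability and expression. According to the depositor, a construct-specific barcode was inserted at an XbaI site after the WPRE, giving the layout SFFV–TF–WPRE–barcode. The barcode itself is not annotated in the feature table. The cassette ends in a ΔU3 3′ LTR, which inactivates LTR promoter activity after integration, followed by an SV40 polyadenylation signal and SV40 origin. No mammalian selection marker or fluorescent reporter is annotated.

The plasmid belongs to a barcoded transcription factor collection for combinatorial screening in immune cell reprogramming. In such a screen, the barcode presumably identifies which factors each transduced cell received.
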