Features (pLannotate 1.2.2; 29 found; start..end, strand, type, name):
     94..112     -  promoter       T7 promoter: promoter for bacteriophage T7 RNA polymerase
    120..275     +  CDS            lacZα (fragment): LacZα fragment of β-galactosidase; lacZ fragment
    280..708     +  rep_origin     f1 ori (sequence partly withheld): f1 bacteriophage origin of replication; arrow indicates direction of (+) strand synthesis
    761..865     +  promoter       AmpR promoter: bla
    866..1726    +  CDS            AmpR: β-lactamase; bla; confers resistance to ampicillin, carbenicillin, and related antibiotics
   1897..2485    +  rep_origin     ori: high-copy-number ColE1/pMB1/pBR322/pUC origin of replication
   2668..2760    +  CDS            lacI (fragment): lac repressor; lacI; The lac repressor binds to the lac operator to inhibit transcription in E. coli. This inhibition can be relieved by adding lactose or isopropyl-β-D-thiogalactopyranoside (IPTG).
   2773..2794    +  protein_bind   CAP binding site: CAP binding activates transcription in the presence of cAMP. E. coli catabolite activator protein
   2809..2839    +  promoter       lac promoter: promoter for the E. coli lac operon
   2847..2863    +  protein_bind   lac operator: The lac repressor binds to the lac operator to inhibit transcription in E. coli. This inhibition can be relieved by adding lactose or isopropyl-β-D-thiogalactopyranoside (IPTG). lac repressor encoded by lacI
   2908..2926    +  promoter       T3 promoter: promoter for bacteriophage T3 RNA polymerase
   2954..3180    +  promoter       RSV promoter: Rous sarcoma virus enhancer/promoter
   3181..3361    +  LTR            5' LTR (truncated): truncated 5' long terminal repeat (LTR) from HIV-1
   3408..3533    +  misc_feature   HIV-1 Ψ: packaging signal of human immunodeficiency virus type 1
   3517..3880    +  CDS            HIV-1 gag (fragment): gag protein from human immunodeficiency virus 1; gag
   4026..4259    +  misc_feature   RRE: The Rev response element (RRE) of HIV-1 allows for Rev-dependent mRNA export from the nucleus to the cytoplasm.
   4636..4736    +  CDS            Rev (fragment): human immunodeficiency virus 1 (HIV-1) Rev protein; rev; enhances nuclear export of unspliced and incompletely spliced viral mRNAs
   4755..4872    +  misc_feature   cPPT/CTS: central polypurine tract and central termination sequence of HIV-1
   4906..5307    +  promoter       SFFV promoter: spleen focus-forming virus long terminal repeat (LTR) promoter
   5317..5340    +  misc_feature   MCS (fragment): pBluescript multiple cloning site
   5374..7428    +  CDS            NFATC2 (fragment): NFAC2_HUMAN - Also known as NFAT1, NFATP. Experimental evidence at protein level: Swiss-Prot protein existence level 1. Plays a role in the inducible expression of cytokine genes in T-cells, especially in the induction of the IL-2, IL-3, IL-4, TNF-alpha or GM-CSF. Promotes invasive migration through the activation of GPC6 expression and WNT5A signaling pathway. From Homo sapiens (Human).
   7481..7506    +  misc_feature   MCS (fragment): pBluescript multiple cloning site
   7506..7565    +  CDS            S (fragment): HBSAG_WHV6 - Experimental evidence at transcript level: Swiss-Prot protein existence level 2. The middle envelope protein plays an important role in the budding of the virion. It is involved in the induction of budding in a nucleocapsid independent way. In this process the majority of envelope proteins bud to form subviral lipoprotein particles of 22 nm of diameter that do not contain a nucleocapsid (By similarity). From Woodchuck hepatitis B virus (isolate w64/pWS23) (WHV).
   7697..8100    +  misc_feature   WPRE: woodchuck hepatitis virus posttranscriptional regulatory element
   8158..8217    +  CDS            nef (fragment): NEF_HV1Z2 - Experimental evidence at protein level: Swiss-Prot protein existence level 1. Extracellular Nef protein targets CD4(+) T-lymphocytes for apoptosis by interacting with CXCR4 surface receptors. From Human immunodeficiency virus type 1 group M subtype D (isolate Z2/CDC-Z34) (HIV-1).
   8219..8452    +  LTR            3' LTR (ΔU3): self-inactivating 3' long terminal repeat (LTR) from HIV-1
   8524..8645    +  polyA_signal   SV40 poly(A) signal: SV40 polyadenylation signal
   8664..8685    +  rep_origin     SV40 ori (fragment): SV40 origin of replication
   8685..73      +  rep_origin     SV40 ori (across the origin): SV40 origin of replication
>Addgene plasmid #219259 | SFFV-NFATC2-Brd 329 | addgene full sequence | sequence record 449019 | Addgene NGS Result
ATTTATGCAGAGGCCGAGGCCGCCTCGGCCTCTGAGCTATTCCAGAAGTAGTGAGGAGGCTTTTTTGGAG
GCCTAGGGACGTACCCAATTCGCCCTATAGTGAGTCGTATTACGCGCGCTCACTGGCCGTCGTTTTACAA
CGTCGTGACTGGGAAAACCCTGGCGTTACCCAACTTAATCGCCTTGCAGCACATCCCCCTTTCGCCAGCT
GGCGTAATAGCGAAGAGGCCCGCACCGATCGCCCTTCCCAACAGTTGCGCAGCCTGAATGGCGAATGGG
[124 nt withheld, positions 280-403]
C
[91 nt withheld, positions 405-495]
A
[49 nt withheld, positions 497-545]
CCTTTGACGTTGGAGTCCACGTTCTTT
[37 nt withheld, positions 573-609]
ACCCTATCTCGGTCTATTCTTTTGATTTATAAGGGATTTTGCCGATTTCGGCCTATTGGTTAAAAAATGA
GCTGATTTAACAAAAATTTAACGCGAATTTTAACAAAATATTAACGCTTACAATTTAGGTGGCACTTTTC
GGGGAAATGTGCGCGGAACCCCTATTTGTTTATTTTTCTAAATACATTCAAATATGTATCCGCTCATGAG
ACAATAACCCTGATAAATGCTTCAATAATATTGAAAAAGGAAGAGTATGAGTATTCAACATTTCCGTGTC
GCCCTTATTCCCTTTTTTGCGGCATTTTGCCTTCCTGTTTTTGCTCACCCAGAAACGCTGGTGAAAGTAA
AAGATGCTGAAGATCAGTTGGGTGCACGAGTGGGTTACATCGAACTGGATCTCAACAGCGGTAAGATCCT
TGAGAGTTTTCGCCCCGAAGAACGTTTTCCAATGATGAGCACTTTTAAAGTTCTGCTATGTGGCGCGGTA
TTATCCCGTATTGACGCCGGGCAAGAGCAACTCGGTCGCCGCATACACTATTCTCAGAATGACTTGGTTG
AGTACTCACCAGTCACAGAAAAGCATCTTACGGATGGCATGACAGTAAGAGAATTATGCAGTGCTGCCAT
AACCATGAGTGATAACACTGCGGCCAACTTACTTCTGACAACGATCGGAGGACCGAAGGAGCTAACCGCT
TTTTTGCACAACATGGGGGATCATGTAACTCGCCTTGATCGTTGGGAACCGGAGCTGAATGAAGCCATAC
CAAACGACGAGCGTGACACCACGATGCCTGTAGCAATGGCAACAACGTTGCGCAAACTATTAACTGGCGA
ACTACTTACTCTAGCTTCCCGGCAACAATTAATAGACTGGATGGAGGCGGATAAAGTTGCAGGACCACTT
CTGCGCTCGGCCCTTCCGGCTGGCTGGTTTATTGCTGATAAATCTGGAGCCGGTGAGCGTGGGTCTCGCG
GTATCATTGCAGCACTGGGGCCAGATGGTAAGCCCTCCCGTATCGTAGTTATCTACACGACGGGGAGTCA
GGCAACTATGGATGAACGAAATAGACAGATCGCTGAGATAGGTGCCTCACTGATTAAGCATTGGTAACTG
TCAGACCAAGTTTACTCATATATACTTTAGATTGATTTAAAACTTCATTTTTAATTTAAAAGGATCTAGG
TGAAGATCCTTTTTGATAATCTCATGACCAAAATCCCTTAACGTGAGTTTTCGTTCCACTGAGCGTCAGA
CCCCGTAGAAAAGATCAAAGGATCTTCTTGAGATCCTTTTTTTCTGCGCGTAATCTGCTGCTTGCAAACA
AAAAAACCACCGCTACCAGCGGTGGTTTGTTTGCCGGATCAAGAGCTACCAACTCTTTTTCCGAAGGTAA
CTGGCTTCAGCAGAGCGCAGATACCAAATACTGTTCTTCTAGTGTAGCCGTAGTTAGGCCACCACTTCAA
GAACTCTGTAGCACCGCCTACATACCTCGCTCTGCTAATCCTGTTACCAGTGGCTGCTGCCAGTGGCGAT
AAGTCGTGTCTTACCGGGTTGGACTCAAGACGATAGTTACCGGATAAGGCGCAGCGGTCGGGCTGAACGG
GGGGTTCGTGCACACAGCCCAGCTTGGAGCGAACGACCTACACCGAACTGAGATACCTACAGCGTGAGCT
ATGAGAAAGCGCCACGCTTCCCGAAGGGAGAAAGGCGGACAGGTATCCGGTAAGCGGCAGGGTCGGAACA
GGAGAGCGCACGAGGGAGCTTCCAGGGGGAAACGCCTGGTATCTTTATAGTCCTGTCGGGTTTCGCCACC
TCTGACTTGAGCGTCGATTTTTGTGATGCTCGTCAGGGGGGCGGAGCCTATGGAAAAACGCCAGCAACGC
GGCCTTTTTACGGTTCCTGGCCTTTTGCTGGCCTTTTGCTCACATGTTCTTTCCTGCGTTATCCCCTGAT
TCTGTGGATAACCGTATTACCGCCTTTGAGTGAGCTGATACCGCTCGCCGCAGCCGAACGACCGAGCGCA
GCGAGTCAGTGAGCGAGGAAGCGGAAGAGCGCCCAATACGCAAACCGCCTCTCCCCGCGCGTTGGCCGAT
TCATTAATGCAGCTGGCACGACAGGTTTCCCGACTGGAAAGCGGGCAGTGAGCGCAACGCAATTAATGTG
AGTTAGCTCACTCATTAGGCACCCCAGGCTTTACACTTTATGCTTCCGGCTCGTATGTTGTGTGGAATTG
TGAGCGGATAACAATTTCACACAGGAAACAGCTATGACCATGATTACGCCAAGCGCGCAATTAACCCTCA
CTAAAGGGAACAAAAGCTGGAGCTGCAAGCTTAATGTAGTCTTATGCAATACTCTTGTAGTCTTGCAACA
TGGTAACGATGAGTTAGCAACATGCCTTACAAGGAGAGAAAAAGCACCGTGCATGCCGATTGGTGGAAGT
AAGGTGGTACGATCGTGCCTTATTAGGAAGGCAACAGACGGGTCTGACATGGATTGGACGAACCACTGAA
TTGCCGCATTGCAGAGATATTGTATTTAAGTGCCTAGCTCGATACATAAACGGGTCTCTCTGGTTAGACC
AGATCTGAGCCTGGGAGCTCTCTGGCTAACTAGGGAACCCACTGCTTAAGCCTCAATAAAGCTTGCCTTG
AGTGCTTCAAGTAGTGTGTGCCCGTCTGTTGTGTGACTCTGGTAACTAGAGATCCCTCAGACCCTTTTAG
TCAGTGTGGAAAATCTCTAGCAGTGGCGCCCGAACAGGGACTTGAAAGCGAAAGGGAAACCAGAGGAGCT
CTCTCGACGCAGGACTCGGCTTGCTGAAGCGCGCACGGCAAGAGGCGAGGGGCGGCGACTGGTGAGTACG
CCAAAAATTTTGACTAGCGGAGGCTAGAAGGAGAGAGATGGGTGCGAGAGCGTCAGTATTAAGCGGGGGA
GAATTAGATCGCGATGGGAAAAAATTCGGTTAAGGCCAGGGGGAAAGAAAAAATATAAATTAAAACATAT
AGTATGGGCAAGCAGGGAGCTAGAACGATTCGCAGTTAATCCTGGCCTGTTAGAAACATCAGAAGGCTGT
AGACAAATACTGGGACAGCTACAACCATCCCTTCAGACAGGATCAGAAGAACTTAGATCATTATATAATA
CAGTAGCAACCCTCTATTGTGTGCATCAAAGGATAGAGATAAAAGACACCAAGGAAGCTTTAGACAAGAT
AGAGGAAGAGCAAAACAAAAGTAAGACCACCGCACAGCAAGCGGCCGCTGATCTTCAGACCTGGAGGAGG
AGATATGAGGGACAATTGGAGAAGTGAATTATATAAATATAAAGTAGTAAAAATTGAACCATTAGGAGTA
GCACCCACCAAGGCAAAGAGAAGAGTGGTGCAGAGAGAAAAAAGAGCAGTGGGAATAGGAGCTTTGTTCC
TTGGGTTCTTGGGAGCAGCAGGAAGCACTATGGGCGCAGCGTCAATGACGCTGACGGTACAGGCCAGACA
ATTATTGTCTGGTATAGTGCAGCAGCAGAACAATTTGCTGAGGGCTATTGAGGCGCAACAGCATCTGTTG
CAACTCACAGTCTGGGGCATCAAGCAGCTCCAGGCAAGAATCCTGGCTGTGGAAAGATACCTAAAGGATC
AACAGCTCCTGGGGATTTGGGGTTGCTCTGGAAAACTCATTTGCACCACTGCTGTGCCTTGGAATGCTAG
TTGGAGTAATAAATCTCTGGAACAGATTTGGAATCACACGACCTGGATGGAGTGGGACAGAGAAATTAAC
AATTACACAAGCTTAATACACTCCTTAATTGAAGAATCGCAAAACCAGCAAGAAAAGAATGAACAAGAAT
TATTGGAATTAGATAAATGGGCAAGTTTGTGGAATTGGTTTAACATAACAAATTGGCTGTGGTATATAAA
ATTATTCATAATGATAGTAGGAGGCTTGGTAGGTTTAAGAATAGTTTTTGCTGTACTTTCTATAGTGAAT
AGAGTTAGGCAGGGATATTCACCATTATCGTTTCAGACCCACCTCCCAACCCCGAGGGGACCCGACAGGC
CCGAAGGAATAGAAGAAGAAGGTGGAGAGAGAGACAGAGACAGATCCATTCGATTAGTGAACGGATCTCG
ACGGTATCGGTTAACTTTTAAAAGAAAAGGGGGGATTGGGGGGTACAGTGCAGGGGAAAGAATAGTAGAC
ATAATAGCAACAGACATACAAACTAAAGAATTACAAAAACAAATTACAAAAATTCAAAATTTTATCGATC
ACGAGACTAGCCTCGAGCTGGCTGCAGTAACGCCATTTTGCAAGGCATGGAAAAATACCAAACCAAGAAT
AGAGAAGTTCAGATCAAGGGCGGGTACATGAAAATAGCTAACGTTGGGCCAAACAGGATATCTGCGGTGA
GCAGTTTCGGCCCCGGCCCGGGGCCAAGAACAGATGGTCACCGCAGTTTCGGCCCCGGCCCGAGGCCAAG
AACAGATGGTCCCCAGATATGGCCCAACCCTCAGCAGTTTCTTAAGACCCATCAGATGTTTCCAGGCTCC
CCCAAGGACCTGAAATGACCCTGCGCCTTATTTGAATTAACCAATCAGCCTGCTTCTCGCTTCTGTTCGC
GCGCTTCTGCTTCCCGAGCTCTATAAAAGAGCTCACAACCCCTCACTCGGCGCGCCAGTCCTCCGACAGA
CTGAGTCGGCCGGTCGAATCAAGCTTATCGATACCGTCGACGGATCCGCTAGCCCGCGGTTCGAAATGTC
ACCTCGAACCAGCCTCGCCGAGGACAGCTGCCTGGGCCGCCACTCGCCCGTGCCCCGTCCGGCCTCCCGC
TCCTCATCGCCTGGTGCCAAGCGGAGGCATTCGTGCGCCGAGGCCTTGGTTGCCCTGCCGCCCGGAGCCT
CACCCCAGCGCTCCCGGAGCCCCTCGCCGCAGCCCTCATCTCACGTGGCACCCCAGGACCACGGCTCCCC
GGCTGGGTACCCCCCTGTGGCTGGCTCTGCCGTGATCATGGATGCCCTGAACAGCCTCGCCACGGACTCG
CCTTGTGGGATCCCCCCCAAGATGTGGAAGACCAGCCCTGACCCCTCGCCGGTGTCTGCCGCCCCATCCA
AGGCCGGCCTGCCTCGCCACATCTACCCGGCCGTGGAGTTCCTGGGGCCCTGCGAGCAGGGCGAGAGGAG
AAACTCGGCTCCAGAATCCATCCTGCTGGTTCCGCCCACTTGGCCCAAGCCGCTGGTGCCTGCCATTCCC
ATCTGCAGCATCCCAGTGACTGCATCCCTCCCTCCACTTGAGTGGCCGCTGTCCAGTCAGTCAGGCTCTT
ACGAGCTGCGGATCGAGGTGCAGCCCAAGCCACATCACCGGGCCCACTATGAGACAGAAGGCAGCCGAGG
GGCTGTCAAAGCTCCAACTGGAGGCCACCCTGTGGTTCAGCTCCATGGCTACATGGAAAACAAGCCTCTG
GGACTTCAGATCTTCATTGGGACAGCTGATGAGCGGATCCTTAAGCCGCACGCCTTCTACCAGGTGCACC
GAATCACGGGGAAAACTGTCACCACCACCAGCTATGAGAAGATAGTGGGCAACACCAAAGTCCTGGAGAT
ACCCTTGGAGCCCAAAAACAACATGAGGGCAACCATCGACTGTGCGGGGATCTTGAAGCTTAGAAACGCC
GACATTGAGCTGCGGAAAGGCGAGACGGACATTGGAAGAAAGAACACGCGGGTGAGACTGGTTTTCCGAG
TTCACATCCCAGAGTCCAGTGGCAGAATCGTCTCTTTACAGACTGCATCTAACCCCATCGAGTGCTCCCA
GCGATCTGCTCACGAGCTGCCCATGGTTGAAAGACAAGACACAGACAGCTGCCTGGTCTATGGCGGCCAG
CAAATGATCCTCACGGGGCAGAACTTTACATCCGAGTCCAAAGTTGTGTTTACTGAGAAGACCACAGATG
GACAGCAAATTTGGGAGATGGAAGCCACGGTGGATAAGGACAAGAGCCAGCCCAACATGCTTTTTGTTGA
GATCCCTGAATATCGGAACAAGCATATCCGCACACCTGTAAAAGTGAACTTCTACGTCATCAATGGGAAG
AGAAAACGAAGTCAGCCTCAGCACTTTACCTACCACCCAGTCCCAGCCATCAAGACGGAGCCCACGGATG
AATATGACCCCACTCTGATCTGCAGCCCCACCCATGGAGGCCTGGGGAGCCAGCCTTACTACCCCCAGCA
CCCGATGGTGGCCGAGTCCCCCTCCTGCCTCGTGGCCACCATGGCTCCCTGCCAGCAGTTCCGCACGGGG
CTCTCATCCCCTGACGCCCGCTACCAGCAACAGAACCCAGCGGCCGTACTCTACCAGCGGAGCAAGAGCC
TGAGCCCCAGCCTGCTGGGCTATCAGCAGCCGGCCCTCATGGCCGCCCCGCTGTCCCTTGCGGACGCTCA
CCGCTCTGTGCTGGTGCACGCCGGCTCCCAGGGCCAGAGCTCAGCCCTGCTCCACCCCTCTCCGACCAAC
CAGCAGGCCTCGCCTGTGATCCACTACTCACCCACCAACCAGCAGCTGCGCTGCGGAAGCCACCAGGAGT
TCCAGCACATCATGTACTGCGAGAATTTCGCACCAGGCACCACCAGACCTGGCCCGCCCCCGGTCAGTCA
AGGTCAGAGGCTGAGCCCGGGTTCCTACCCCACAGTCATTCAGCAGCAGAATGCCACGAGCCAAAGAGCC
GCCAAAAACGGACCCCCGGTCAGTGACCAAAAGGAAGTATTACCTGCGGGGGTGACCATTAAACAGGAGC
AGAACTTGGACCAGACCTACTTGGATGATGAGCTGATAGACACACACCTTAGCTGGATACAAAACATATT
ATAGACCGGTCGGATCCCCCGGGCTGCAGGAATTCGAGCATCTTACCGCCATTTATTCCCATATTTGTTC
TGTTTTTCTTGATTTGGGTATACATTTAAATGTTAATAAAACAAAATGGTGGGGCAATCATTTACATTTT
TAGGGATATGTAATTACTAGTTCAGGTGTATTGCCACAAGACAAACATGTTAAGAAACTTTCCCGTTATT
TACGCTCTGTTCCTGTTAATCAACCTCTGGATTACAAAATTTGTGAAAGATTGACTGATATTCTTAACTA
TGTTGCTCCTTTTACGCTGTGTGGATATGCTGCTTTAATGCCTCTGTATCATGCTATTGCTTCCCGTACG
GCTTTCGTTTTCTCCTCCTTGTATAAATCCTGGTTGCTGTCTCTTTATGAGGAGTTGTGGCCCGTTGTCC
GTCAACGTGGCGTGGTGTGCTCTGTGTTTGCTGACGCAACCCCCACTGGCTGGGGCATTGCCACCACCTG
TCAACTCCTTTCTGGGACTTTCGCTTTCCCCCTCCCGATCGCCACGGCAGAACTCATCGCCGCCTGCCTT
GCCCGCTGCTGGACAGGGGCTAGGTTGCTGGGCACTGATAATTCCGTGGTGTTGTCGGGGAAGCTGACGT
CCTTTGCAATTCGATATCAAGCTGTACCTTCTAGATGTACAAAGCCCGAAGCGCTTCTAGACCAATGACT
TACAAGGCAGCTGTAGATCTTAGCCACTTTTTAAAAGAAAAGGGGGGACTGGAAGGGCTAATTCACTCCC
AACGAAGACAAGATCTGCTTTTTGCTTGTACTGGGTCTCTCTGGTTAGACCAGATCTGAGCCTGGGAGCT
CTCTGGCTAACTAGGGAACCCACTGCTTAAGCCTCAATAAAGCTTGCCTTGAGTGCTTCAAGTAGTGTGT
GCCCGTCTGTTGTGTGACTCTGGTAACTAGAGATCCCTCAGACCCTTTTAGTCAGTGTGGAAAATCTCTA
GCAGTAGTAGTTCATGTCATCTTATTATTCAGTATTTATAACTTGCAAAGAAATGAATATCAGAGAGTGA
GAGGAACTTGTTTATTGCAGCTTATAATGGTTACAAATAAAGCAATAGCATCACAAATTTCACAAATAAA
GCATTTTTTTCACTGCATTCTAGTTGTGGTTTGTCCAAACTCATCAATGTATCTTATCATGTCTGGCTCT
AGCTATCCCGCCCCTAACTCCGCCCATCCCGCCCCTAACTCCGCCCAGTTCCGCCCATTCTCCGCCCCAT
GGCTGACTAATTTTTTTT
