>Addgene plasmid #219259 | SFFV-NFATC2-Brd 329 | depositor partial sequence | sequence record 428257 | TF ORF
ATGTCACCTCGAACCAGCCTCGCCGAGGACAGCTGCCTGGGCCGCCACTCGCCCGTGCCCCGTCCGGCCT
CCCGCTCCTCATCGCCTGGTGCCAAGCGGAGGCATTCGTGCGCCGAGGCCTTGGTTGCCCTGCCGCCCGG
AGCCTCACCCCAGCGCTCCCGGAGCCCCTCGCCGCAGCCCTCATCTCACGTGGCACCCCAGGACCACGGC
TCCCCGGCTGGGTACCCCCCTGTGGCTGGCTCTGCCGTGATCATGGATGCCCTGAACAGCCTCGCCACGG
ACTCGCCTTGTGGGATCCCCCCCAAGATGTGGAAGACCAGCCCTGACCCCTCGCCGGTGTCTGCCGCCCC
ATCCAAGGCCGGCCTGCCTCGCCACATCTACCCGGCCGTGGAGTTCCTGGGGCCCTGCGAGCAGGGCGAG
AGGAGAAACTCGGCTCCAGAATCCATCCTGCTGGTTCCGCCCACTTGGCCCAAGCCGCTGGTGCCTGCCA
TTCCCATCTGCAGCATCCCAGTGACTGCATCCCTCCCTCCACTTGAGTGGCCGCTGTCCAGTCAGTCAGG
CTCTTACGAGCTGCGGATCGAGGTGCAGCCCAAGCCACATCACCGGGCCCACTATGAGACAGAAGGCAGC
CGAGGGGCTGTCAAAGCTCCAACTGGAGGCCACCCTGTGGTTCAGCTCCATGGCTACATGGAAAACAAGC
CTCTGGGACTTCAGATCTTCATTGGGACAGCTGATGAGCGGATCCTTAAGCCGCACGCCTTCTACCAGGT
GCACCGAATCACGGGGAAAACTGTCACCACCACCAGCTATGAGAAGATAGTGGGCAACACCAAAGTCCTG
GAGATACCCTTGGAGCCCAAAAACAACATGAGGGCAACCATCGACTGTGCGGGGATCTTGAAGCTTAGAA
ACGCCGACATTGAGCTGCGGAAAGGCGAGACGGACATTGGAAGAAAGAACACGCGGGTGAGACTGGTTTT
CCGAGTTCACATCCCAGAGTCCAGTGGCAGAATCGTCTCTTTACAGACTGCATCTAACCCCATCGAGTGC
TCCCAGCGATCTGCTCACGAGCTGCCCATGGTTGAAAGACAAGACACAGACAGCTGCCTGGTCTATGGCG
GCCAGCAAATGATCCTCACGGGGCAGAACTTTACATCCGAGTCCAAAGTTGTGTTTACTGAGAAGACCAC
AGATGGACAGCAAATTTGGGAGATGGAAGCCACGGTGGATAAGGACAAGAGCCAGCCCAACATGCTTTTT
GTTGAGATCCCTGAATATCGGAACAAGCATATCCGCACACCTGTAAAAGTGAACTTCTACGTCATCAATG
GGAAGAGAAAACGAAGTCAGCCTCAGCACTTTACCTACCACCCAGTCCCAGCCATCAAGACGGAGCCCAC
GGATGAATATGACCCCACTCTGATCTGCAGCCCCACCCATGGAGGCCTGGGGAGCCAGCCTTACTACCCC
CAGCACCCGATGGTGGCCGAGTCCCCCTCCTGCCTCGTGGCCACCATGGCTCCCTGCCAGCAGTTCCGCA
CGGGGCTCTCATCCCCTGACGCCCGCTACCAGCAACAGAACCCAGCGGCCGTACTCTACCAGCGGAGCAA
GAGCCTGAGCCCCAGCCTGCTGGGCTATCAGCAGCCGGCCCTCATGGCCGCCCCGCTGTCCCTTGCGGAC
GCTCACCGCTCTGTGCTGGTGCACGCCGGCTCCCAGGGCCAGAGCTCAGCCCTGCTCCACCCCTCTCCGA
CCAACCAGCAGGCCTCGCCTGTGATCCACTACTCACCCACCAACCAGCAGCTGCGCTGCGGAAGCCACCA
GGAGTTCCAGCACATCATGTACTGCGAGAATTTCGCACCAGGCACCACCAGACCTGGCCCGCCCCCGGTC
AGTCAAGGTCAGAGGCTGAGCCCGGGTTCCTACCCCACAGTCATTCAGCAGCAGAATGCCACGAGCCAAA
GAGCCGCCAAAAACGGACCCCCGGTCAGTGACCAAAAGGAAGTATTACCTGCGGGGGTGACCATTAAACA
GGAGCAGAACTTGGACCAGACCTACTTGGATGATGAGCTGATAGACACACACCTTAGCTGGATACAAAAC
ATATTATAG
