>Addgene plasmid #219259 | SFFV-NFATC2-Brd 329 | depositor partial sequence | sequence record 428258 | Barcode sequence
TGTACAAAGCCCGAAGCGCT
